>Addgene plasmid #15598 | Sup35 ScNM A230C His7 | depositor full sequence | sequence record 8315 | Author sequence
GGGGATCTCGATCCCGCGAAATTAATACGACTCACTATAGGGAGACCACAACGGTTTCCCTCTAGAAATA
ATTTTGTTTAACTTTAAGAAGGAGATATACATATGTCGGATTCAAACCAAGGCAACAATCAGCAAAACTA
CCAGCAATACAGCCAGAACGGTAACCAACAACAAGGTAACAACAGATACCAAGGTTATCAAGCTTACAAT
TGCCAAGCCCAACCTGCAGGTGGGTACTACCAAAATTACCAAGGTTATTCTGGGTACCAACAAGGTGGCT
ATCAACAGTACAATCCCGACGCCGGTTACCAGCAACAGTATAATCCTCAAGGAGGCTATCAACAGTACAA
TCCTCAAGGCGGTTATCAGCAGCAATTCAATCCACAAGGTGGCCGTGGAAATTACAAAAACTTCAACTAC
AATAACAATTTGCAAGGATATCAAGCTGGTTTCCAACCACAGTCTCAAGGTATGTCTTTGAACGACTTTC
AAAAGCAACAAAAGCAGGCCGCTCCCAAACCAAAGAAGACTTTGAAGCTTGTCTCCAGTTCCGGTATCAA
GTTGGCCAATGCTACCAAGAAGGTTGGCACAAAACCTGCCGAATCTGATAAGAAAGAGGAAGAGAAGTCT
GCTGAAACCAAAGAACCAACTAAAGAGCCAACAAAGGTCGAAGAACCAGTTAAAAAGGAGGAGAAACCAG
TCCAGACTGAAGAAAAGACGGAGGAAAAATCGGAACTTCCAAAGGTAGAAGACCTTAAAATCTCTGAATC
AACACATAATACCAACAATGCCAATGTTACCAGTGCTGATGCCTTGATCAAGGAACAGGAAGAAGAAGTG
GATGACGAAGTTGTTAACGATCATCATCACCATCACCACCATTAAGAATTCATCGATGATATCAGATCCG
GCTGCTAACAAAGCCCGAAAGGAAGCTGAGTTGGCTGCTGCCACCGCTGAGCAATAACTAGCATAACCCC
TTGGGGCCTCTAAACGGGTCTTGAGGGGTTTTTTGCTGAAAGGAGGAACTATATCCGGATCGGATATCAC
AGGACGGGTGTGGTCGCCATGATCGCGTAGTCGATAGTGGCTCCAAGTAGCGAAGCGAGCAGGACTGGGC
GGCGGCCAAAGCGGTCGGACAGTGCTCCGAGAACGGGTGCGCATAGAAATTGCATCAACGCATATAGCGC
TAGAGGCTGCATTAATGAATCGGCCAACGCGCGGGGAGAGGCGGTTTGCGTATTGGGCGCTCTTCCGCTT
CCTCGCTCACTGACTCGCTGCGCTCGGTCGTTCGGCTGCGGCGAGCGGTATCAGCTCACTCAAAGGCGGT
AATACGGTTATCCACAGAATCAGGGGATAACGCAGGAAAGAACATGTGAGCAAAAGGCCAGCAAAAGGCC
AGGAACCGTAAAAAGGCCGCGTTGCTGGCGTTTTTCCATAGGCTCCGCCCCCCTGACGAGCATCACAAAA
ATCGACGCTCAAGTCAGAGGTGGCGAAACCCGACAGGACTATAAAGATACCAGGCGTTTCCCCCTGGAAG
CTCCCTCGTGCGCTCTCCTGTTCCGACCCTGCCGCTTACCGGATACCTGTCCGCCTTTCTCCCTTCGGGA
AGCGTGGCGCTTTCTCAATGCTCACGCTGTAGGTATCTCAGTTCGGTGTAGGTCGTTCGCTCCAAGCTGG
GCTGTGTGCACGAACCCCCCGTTCAGCCCGACCGCTGCGCCTTATCCGGTAACTATCGTCTTGAGTCCAA
CCCGGTAAGACACGACTTATCGCCACTGGCAGCAGCCACTGGTAACAGGATTAGCAGAGCGAGGTATGTA
GGCGGTGCTACAGAGTTCTTGAAGTGGTGGCCTAACTACGGCTACACTAGAAGGACAGTATTTGGTATCT
GCGCTCTGCTGAAGCCAGTTACCTTCGGAAAAAGAGTTGGTAGCTCTTGATCCGGCAAACAAACCACCGC
TGGTAGCGGTGGTTTTTTTGTTTGCAAGCAGCAGATTACGCGCAGAAAAAAAGGATCTCAAGAAGATCCT
TTGATCTTTTCTACGGGGTCTGACGCTCAGTGGAACGAAAACTCACGTTAAGGGATTTTGGTCATGAGAT
TATCAAAAAGGATCTTCACCTAGATCCTTTTAAATTAAAAATGAAGTTTTAAATCAATCTAAAGTATATA
TGAGTAAACTTGGTCTGACAGTTACCAATGCTTAATCAGTGAGGCACCTATCTCAGCGATCTGTCTATTT
CGTTCATCCATAGTTGCCTGACTCCCCGTCGTGTAGATAACTACGATACGGGAGGGCTTACCATCTGGCC
CCAGTGCTGCAATGATACCGCGAGACCCACGCTCACCGGCTCCAGATTTATCAGCAATAAACCAGCCAGC
CGGAAGGGCCGAGCGCAGAAGTGGTCCTGCAACTTTATCCGCCTCCATCCAGTCTATTAATTGTTGCCGG
GAAGCTAGAGTAAGTAGTTCGCCAGTTAATAGTTTGCGCAACGTTGTTGCCATTGCTACAGGCATCGTGG
TGTCACGCTCGTCGTTTGGTATGGCTTCATTCAGCTCCGGTTCCCAACGATCAAGGCGAGTTACATGATC
CCCCATGTTGTGCAAAAAAGCGGTTAGCTCCTTCGGTCCTCCGATCGTTGTCAGAAGTAAGTTGGCCGCA
GTGTTATCACTCATGGTTATGGCAGCACTGCATAATTCTCTTACTGTCATGCCATCCGTAAGATGCTTTT
CTGTGACTGGTGAGTACTCAACCAAGTCATTCTGAGAATAGTGTATGCGGCGACCGAGTTGCTCTTGCCC
GGCGTCAATACGGGATAATACCGCGCCACATAGCAGAACTTTAAAAGTGCTCATCATTGGAAAACGTTCT
TCGGGGCGAAAACTCTCAAGGATCTTACCGCTGTTGAGATCCAGTTCGATGTAACCCACTCGTGCACCCA
ACTGATCTTCAGCATCTTTTACTTTCACCAGCGTTTCTGGGTGAGCAAAAACAGGAAGGCAAAATGCCGC
AAAAAAGGGAATAAGGGCGACACGGAAATGTTGAATACTCATACTCTTCCTTTTTCAATATTATTGAAGC
ATTTATCAGGGTTATTGTCTCATGAGCGGATACATATTTGAATGTATTTAGAAAAATAAACAAATAGGGG
TTCCGCGCACATTTCCCCGAAAAGTGCCACCTGACGTCTAAGAAACCATTATTATCATGACATTAACCTA
TAAAAATAGGCGTATCACGAGGCCCTTTCGTCTCGCGCGTTTCGGTGATGACGGTGAAAACCTCTGACAC
ATGCAGCTCCCGGAGACGGTCACAGCTTGTCTGTAAGCGGATGCCGGGAGCAGACAAGCCCGTCAGGGCG
CGTCAGCGGGTGTTGGCGGGTGTCGGGGCTGGCTTAACTATGCGGCATCAGAGCAGATTGTACTGAGAGT
GCAGTACCC
[37 nt withheld, positions 3440-3476]
A
[37 nt withheld, positions 3478-3514]
ATTTTGTTAAAATTCGCGTTAAATTTTTGTTAAATCAGCTCATTTTTTAACCAATAGGCCGAAATCGGCA
AAATCCCTTATAAATCAAAAGAATAGACCGAGATAGGGT
[37 nt withheld, positions 3624-3660]
AAAGAACGTGGACTCCAACGTCAAAGG
[49 nt withheld, positions 3688-3736]
T
[91 nt withheld, positions 3738-3828]
G
[124 nt withheld, positions 3830-3953]
Features (pLannotate 1.2.2; 13 found; start..end, strand, type, name):
     23..41      +  promoter       T7 promoter: promoter for bacteriophage T7 RNA polymerase
     73..95      +  RBS            RBS: efficient ribosome binding site from bacteriophage T7 gene 10 (Olins and Rangwala, 1989)
    103..831     +  CDS            SUP35 (fragment): ERF3_YEAST - Also known as GST1, PNM2, SAL3, SUF12, SUP2. Experimental evidence at protein level: Swiss-Prot protein existence level 1. Involved in translation termination. Stimulates the activity of ERF1. Binds guanine nucleotides. Recruited by polyadenylate-binding protein PAB1 to poly(A)-tails of mRNAs. Interaction with PAB1 is also required for regulation of normal mRNA decay through translation termination-coupled poly(A) shortening. From Saccharomyces cerevisiae (strain ATCC 204508 / S288c) (Baker's yeast).
    911..960     +  CDS            SET1 (fragment): solubility-enhancement tag derived from T7 phage gene 10B
    968..1015    +  terminator     T7 terminator: transcription terminator for bacteriophage T7 RNA polymerase
   1048..1193    -  CDS            TcR (fragment): tetracycline efflux protein; tet; confers resistance to tetracycline
   1196..1250    -  CDS            lacI (fragment): lac repressor; lacI; The lac repressor binds to the lac operator to inhibit transcription in E. coli. This inhibition can be relieved by adding lactose or isopropyl-β-D-thiogalactopyranoside (IPTG).
   1433..2021    -  rep_origin     ori: high-copy-number ColE1/pMB1/pBR322/pUC origin of replication
   2192..3052    -  CDS            AmpR: β-lactamase; bla; confers resistance to ampicillin, carbenicillin, and related antibiotics
   3053..3157    -  promoter       AmpR promoter: bla
   3252..3287    +  CDS            rop (fragment): Rop protein, which maintains plasmids at low copy number; rop
   3389..3433    +  misc_feature   bom (fragment): basis of mobility region from pBR322
   3498..3953    -  rep_origin     f1 ori (sequence partly withheld): f1 bacteriophage origin of replication; arrow indicates direction of (+) strand synthesis
