[The description below was written by a language model from this plasmid's Addgene catalogue record and pLannotate feature annotations shown in this document.]
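Description:
Sup35 ScNM A230C His7 is a bacterial expression plasmid built on the pAED4 backbone, a small T7-driven vector of roughly 3.2 kb that reaches about 3.95 kb with the insert. It is propagated in E. coli through a high-copy ColE1/pUC-type origin and selected with ampicillin via the β-lactamase gene and its native promoter. An f1 phage origin is also present, which in principle allows single-stranded DNA production. The annotation also picks up short fragments of TcR, lacI, rop and bom; these appear to be non-functional remnants of the vector's pBR322-type ancestry. Because only a fragment of lacI is annotated, repressor supply presumably depends on the host.

The payload is the N-terminal prion-forming domain and the Middle domain (NM) of Saccharomyces cerevisiae Sup35, the eRF3 translation termination factor. The insert is about 780 bp and carries an alanine-to-cysteine substitution at position 230 and a C-terminal seven-histidine tag. The tag is listed in the catalogue but is not separately annotated in the feature table. Transcription runs from a T7 promoter, translation starts from the efficient T7 gene 10 ribosome binding site, and a T7 terminator closes the cassette. A short sequence matching a T7 gene 10B-derived tag lies between the coding region and the terminator and is probably vector-derived sequence rather than part of the product. The depositor notes that expression is IPTG-inducible, which implies a host supplying T7 RNA polymerase under lac control.

The construct produces recombinant, affinity-purifiable Sup35 NM with an engineered cysteine. The associated study concerns prion recognition elements, nucleation, strain specificity and species barriers. The record does not state how the cysteine is used, though such residues typically serve for site-specific labelling or crosslinking.
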