Addgene plasmid #15598: Sup35 ScNM A230C His7
Depositing lab: Susan Lindquist. Depositing organization: Whitehead Institute for Biomedical Research. Publication: Prion recognition elements govern nucleation, strain specificity and species barriers. Tessier PM, Lindquist S. Nature. 2007 May 31. 447(7144):556-61. 10.1038/nature05848 PubMed 17495929.
Backbone
  Vector backbone: pAED4
  Backbone size w/o insert (bp): 3200
  Vector type: Bacterial Expression
Growth in bacteria
  Bacterial resistance: Ampicillin, 100 μg/mL
  Growth temperature: 37°C
  Growth strain: DH5alpha
  Copy number: Unknown
Gene/Insert
  Gene/Insert name: Sup35 NM (alt name: Sup35)
  Species: S. cerevisiae (budding yeast)
  Insert size (bp): 780
  Mutation: A230C. Alanine 230 mutated to cysteine.
  Entrez Gene: SUP35 (a.k.a. YDR172W, GST1, PNM2, SAL3, SUF12, SUP2, SUP36)
  Tag / fusion protein: 7xHis (C terminal on insert)
  Cloning method: Restriction Enzyme
  Sequencing primers: 5′ T7
Resource information
  A portion of this plasmid was derived from a plasmid made by: Jonathan Weissman's lab.
Terms and licenses: Academic/Nonprofit Terms; Industry Terms: Not Available to Industry
Depositor comments: Protein expression inducible by IPTG. Sc = Saccharomyces cerevisiae, NM = N-terminal and Middle domains of Sup35. Lindquist plasmid # 8631.
How to cite: Sup35 ScNM A230C His7 was a gift from Susan Lindquist (Addgene plasmid # 15598 ; http://n2t.net/addgene:15598 ; RRID:Addgene_15598)
