>Addgene plasmid #15598 | Sup35 ScNM A230C His7 | addgene partial sequence | sequence record 21930 | T7 5'-TAATACGACTCACTATAGGG-3'
TATGTCGGATTCAAACCAAGGCAACAATCAGCAAAACTACCAGCAATACAGCCAGAACGGTAACCAACAA
CAAGGTAACAACAGATACCAAGGTTATCAAGCTTACAATGCTCAAGCCCAACCTGCAGGTGGGTACTACC
AAAATTACCAAGGTTATTCTGGGTACCAACAAGGTGGCTATCAACAGTACAATCCCGACGCCGGTTACCA
GCAACAGTATAATCCTCAAGGAGGCTATCAACAGTACAATCCTCAAGGCGGTTATCAGCAGCAATTCAAT
CCACAAGGTGGCCGTGGAAATTACAAAAACTTCAACTACAATAACAATTTGCAAGGATATCAAGCTGGTT
TCCAACCACAGTCTCAAGGTATGTCTTTGAACGACTTTCAAAAGCAACAAAAGCAGGCCGCTCCCAAACC
AAAGAAGACTTTGAAGCTTGTCTCCAGTTCCGGT
